>Addgene plasmid #42007 | pmyc-GFP-TNRC6A-(457-772) | depositor full sequence | sequence record 56748 | pmyc-GFP-TNRC6A-(457-772) sequence 7060 bps
GACGGATCGGGAGATCTCCCGATCCCCTATGGTGCACTCTCAGTACAATCTGCTCTGATGCCGCATAGTT
AAGCCAGTATCTGCTCCCTGCTTGTGTGTTGGAGGTCGCTGAGTAGTGCGCGAGCAAAATTTAAGCTACA
ACAAGGCAAGGCTTGACCGACAATTGCATGAAGAATCTGCTTAGGGTTAGGCGTTTTGCGCTGCTTCGCG
ATGTACGGGCCAGATATACGCGTTGACATTGATTATTGACTAGTTATTAATAGTAATCAATTACGGGGTC
ATTAGTTCATAGCCCATATATGGAGTTCCGCGTTACATAACTTACGGTAAATGGCCCGCCTGGCTGACCG
CCCAACGACCCCCGCCCATTGACGTCAATAATGACGTATGTTCCCATAGTAACGCCAATAGGGACTTTCC
ATTGACGTCAATGGGTGGAGTATTTACGGTAAACTGCCCACTTGGCAGTACATCAAGTGTATCATATGCC
AAGTACGCCCCCTATTGACGTCAATGACGGTAAATGGCCCGCCTGGCATTATGCCCAGTACATGACCTTA
TGGGACTTTCCTACTTGGCAGTACATCTACGTATTAGTCATCGCTATTACCATGGTGATGCGGTTTTGGC
AGTACATCAATGGGCGTGGATAGCGGTTTGACTCACGGGGATTTCCAAGTCTCCACCCCATTGACGTCAA
TGGGAGTTTGTTTTGGCACCAAAATCAACGGGACTTTCCAAAATGTCGTAACAACTCCGCCCCATTGACG
CAAATGGGCGGTAGGCGTGTACGGTGGGAGGTCTATATAAGCAGAGCTCTCTGGCTAACTAGAGAACCCA
CTGCTTACTGGCTTATCGAAATTAATACGACTCACTATAGGGAGACCCAAGCTGGCTAGCCCACCAATGG
AACAAAAACTCATCTCAGAAGAGGATCTGTCCGGCGGCATGGTGAGCAAGGGCGAGGAGCTGTTCACCGG
GGTGGTGCCCATCCTGGTCGAGCTGGACGGCGACGTAAACGGCCACAAGTTCAGCGTGTCCGGCGAGGGC
GAGGGCGATGCCACCTACGGCAAGCTGACCCTGAAGTTCATCTGCACCACCGGCAAGCTGCCCGTGCCCT
GGCCCACCCTCGTGACCACCCTGACCTACGGCGTGCAGTGCTTCAGCCGCTACCCCGACCACATGAAGCA
GCACGACTTCTTCAAGTCCGCCATGCCCGAAGGCTACGTCCAGGAGCGCACCATCTTCTTCAAGGACGAC
GGCAACTACAAGACCCGCGCCGAGGTGAAGTTCGAGGGCGACACCCTGGTGAACCGCATCGAGCTGAAGG
GCATCGACTTCAAGGAGGACGGCAACATCCTGGGGCACAAGCTGGAGTACAACTACAACAGCCACAACGT
CTATATCATGGCCGACAAGCAGAAGAACGGCATCAAGGTGAACTTCAAGATCCGCCACAACATCGAGGAC
GGCAGCGTGCAGCTCGCCGACCACTACCAGCAGAACACCCCCATCGGCGACGGCCCCGTGCTGCTGCCCG
ACAACCACTACCTGAGCACCCAGTCCGCCCTGAGCAAAGACCCCAACGAGAAGCGCGATCACATGGTCCT
GCTGGAGTTCGTGACCGCCGCCGGGATCACTCTCGGCATGGACGAGCTGTACAAGAAGCTTAGAACTGAC
TTAGATCCACGTGTCCTGTCCAACTCTGGTTGGGGACAGACTCCTATTAAGCAGAATACTGCCTGGGATA
CAGAAACATCACCTAGAGGGGAACGAAAGACTGACAATGGGACAGAGGCCTGGGGAAGCTCTGCAACACA
GACTTTTAACTCAGGGGCATGTATAGATAAGACTAGCCCTAATGGTAATGATACCTCATCTGTATCAGGG
TGGGGCGATCCCAAACCTGCTCTGAGGTGGGGAGATTCCAAAGGCTCAAACTGCCAGGGGGGGTGGGAAG
ATGATTCTGCTGCTACAGGAATGGTCAAGAGCAATCAGTGGGGGAATTGCAAAGAGGAGAAGGCTGCATG
GAATGACTCGCAAAAGAATAAACAGGGATGGGGTGATGGACAAAAATCAAGCCAAGGGTGGTCTGTTTCT
GCCAGTGATAACTGGGGAGAAACTTCAAGGAATAACCATTGGGGTGAGGCCAATAAGAAATCCAGCTCAG
GAGGTAGTGACAGTGACAGGTCCGTTTCCGGTTGGAACGAACTTGGTAAAACTAGTTCTTTCACTTGGGG
AAACAACATAAATCCAAATAATTCATCAGGATGGGATGAATCTTCTAAACCTACTCCTTCCCAGGGATGG
GGAGACCCTCCAAAGTCTAATCAGTCTCTAGGTTGGGGAGATTCGTCAAAGCCAGTCAGCTCTCCAGACT
GGAACAAGCAACAAGACATTGTTGGATCTTGGGGAATCCCACCAGCTACAGGCAAACCTCCTGGTACAGG
CTGGCTGGGGGGACCTATACCAGCCCCAGCAAAAGAAGAAGAACCCACAGGCTGGGAGGAACCATCCCCA
GAATCTATACGTCGCAAAATGGAGATTGATGATGGAACTTCAGCTTGGGGAGATCCAAGCAAATACAACT
ACAAAAATGTGAACATGTGGAACAAAAACTGATCTAGAGGGCCCGTTTAAACCCGCTGATCAGCCTCGAC
TGTGCCTTCTAGTTGCCAGCCATCTGTTGTTTGCCCCTCCCCCGTGCCTTCCTTGACCCTGGAAGGTGCC
ACTCCCACTGTCCTTTCCTAATAAAATGAGGAAATTGCATCGCATTGTCTGAGTAGGTGTCATTCTATTC
TGGGGGGTGGGGTGGGGCAGGACAGCAAGGGGGAGGATTGGGAAGACAATAGCAGGCATGCTGGGGATGC
GGTGGGCTCTATGGCTTCTGAGGCGGAAAGAACCAGCTGGGGCTCTAGGGGGTATCCCC
[124 nt withheld, positions 2930-3053]
C
[91 nt withheld, positions 3055-3145]
A
[49 nt withheld, positions 3147-3195]
CCTTTGACGTTGGAGTCCACGTTCTTT
[37 nt withheld, positions 3223-3259]
ACCCTATCTCGGTCTATTCTTTTGATTTATAAGGGATTTTGCCGATTTCGGCCTATTGGTTAAAAAATGA
GCTGATTTAACAAAAATTTAACGCGAATTAATTCTGTGGAATGTGTGTCAGTTAGGGTGTGGAAAGTCCC
CAGGCTCCCCAGCAGGCAGAAGTATGCAAAGCATGCATCTCAATTAGTCAGCAACCAGGTGTGGAAAGTC
CCCAGGCTCCCCAGCAGGCAGAAGTATGCAAAGCATGCATCTCAATTAGTCAGCAACCATAGTCCCGCCC
CTAACTCCGCCCATCCCGCCCCTAACTCCGCCCAGTTCCGCCCATTCTCCGCCCCATGGCTGACTAATTT
TTTTTATTTATGCAGAGGCCGAGGCCGCCTCTGCCTCTGAGCTATTCCAGAAGTAGTGAGGAGGCTTTTT
TGGAGGCCTAGGCTTTTGCAAAAAGCTCCCGGGAGCTTGTATATCCATTTTCGGATCTGATCAAGAGACA
GGATGAGGATCGTTTCGCATGATTGAACAAGATGGATTGCACGCAGGTTCTCCGGCCGCTTGGGTGGAGA
GGCTATTCGGCTATGACTGGGCACAACAGACAATCGGCTGCTCTGATGCCGCCGTGTTCCGGCTGTCAGC
GCAGGGGCGCCCGGTTCTTTTTGTCAAGACCGACCTGTCCGGTGCCCTGAATGAACTGCAGGACGAGGCA
GCGCGGCTATCGTGGCTGGCCACGACGGGCGTTCCTTGCGCAGCTGTGCTCGACGTTGTCACTGAAGCGG
GAAGGGACTGGCTGCTATTGGGCGAAGTGCCGGGGCAGGATCTCCTGTCATCTCACCTTGCTCCTGCCGA
GAAAGTATCCATCATGGCTGATGCAATGCGGCGGCTGCATACGCTTGATCCGGCTACCTGCCCATTCGAC
CACCAAGCGAAACATCGCATCGAGCGAGCACGTACTCGGATGGAAGCCGGTCTTGTCGATCAGGATGATC
TGGACGAAGAGCATCAGGGGCTCGCGCCAGCCGAACTGTTCGCCAGGCTCAAGGCGCGCATGCCCGACGG
CGAGGATCTCGTCGTGACCCATGGCGATGCCTGCTTGCCGAATATCATGGTGGAAAATGGCCGCTTTTCT
GGATTCATCGACTGTGGCCGGCTGGGTGTGGCGGACCGCTATCAGGACATAGCGTTGGCTACCCGTGATA
TTGCTGAAGAGCTTGGCGGCGAATGGGCTGACCGCTTCCTCGTGCTTTACGGTATCGCCGCTCCCGATTC
GCAGCGCATCGCCTTCTATCGCCTTCTTGACGAGTTCTTCTGAGCGGGACTCTGGGGTTCGAAATGACCG
ACCAAGCGACGCCCAACCTGCCATCACGAGATTTCGATTCCACCGCCGCCTTCTATGAAAGGTTGGGCTT
CGGAATCGTTTTCCGGGACGCCGGCTGGATGATCCTCCAGCGCGGGGATCTCATGCTGGAGTTCTTCGCC
CACCCCAACTTGTTTATTGCAGCTTATAATGGTTACAAATAAAGCAATAGCATCACAAATTTCACAAATA
AAGCATTTTTTTCACTGCATTCTAGTTGTGGTTTGTCCAAACTCATCAATGTATCTTATCATGTCTGTAT
ACCGTCGACCTCTAGCTAGAGCTTGGCGTAATCATGGTCATAGCTGTTTCCTGTGTGAAATTGTTATCCG
CTCACAATTCCACACAACATACGAGCCGGAAGCATAAAGTGTAAAGCCTGGGGTGCCTAATGAGTGAGCT
AACTCACATTAATTGCGTTGCGCTCACTGCCCGCTTTCCAGTCGGGAAACCTGTCGTGCCAGCTGCATTA
ATGAATCGGCCAACGCGCGGGGAGAGGCGGTTTGCGTATTGGGCGCTCTTCCGCTTCCTCGCTCACTGAC
TCGCTGCGCTCGGTCGTTCGGCTGCGGCGAGCGGTATCAGCTCACTCAAAGGCGGTAATACGGTTATCCA
CAGAATCAGGGGATAACGCAGGAAAGAACATGTGAGCAAAAGGCCAGCAAAAGGCCAGGAACCGTAAAAA
GGCCGCGTTGCTGGCGTTTTTCCATAGGCTCCGCCCCCCTGACGAGCATCACAAAAATCGACGCTCAAGT
CAGAGGTGGCGAAACCCGACAGGACTATAAAGATACCAGGCGTTTCCCCCTGGAAGCTCCCTCGTGCGCT
CTCCTGTTCCGACCCTGCCGCTTACCGGATACCTGTCCGCCTTTCTCCCTTCGGGAAGCGTGGCGCTTTC
TCATAGCTCACGCTGTAGGTATCTCAGTTCGGTGTAGGTCGTTCGCTCCAAGCTGGGCTGTGTGCACGAA
CCCCCCGTTCAGCCCGACCGCTGCGCCTTATCCGGTAACTATCGTCTTGAGTCCAACCCGGTAAGACACG
ACTTATCGCCACTGGCAGCAGCCACTGGTAACAGGATTAGCAGAGCGAGGTATGTAGGCGGTGCTACAGA
GTTCTTGAAGTGGTGGCCTAACTACGGCTACACTAGAAGAACAGTATTTGGTATCTGCGCTCTGCTGAAG
CCAGTTACCTTCGGAAAAAGAGTTGGTAGCTCTTGATCCGGCAAACAAACCACCGCTGGTAGCGGTTTTT
TTGTTTGCAAGCAGCAGATTACGCGCAGAAAAAAAGGATCTCAAGAAGATCCTTTGATCTTTTCTACGGG
GTCTGACGCTCAGTGGAACGAAAACTCACGTTAAGGGATTTTGGTCATGAGATTATCAAAAAGGATCTTC
ACCTAGATCCTTTTAAATTAAAAATGAAGTTTTAAATCAATCTAAAGTATATATGAGTAAACTTGGTCTG
ACAGTTACCAATGCTTAATCAGTGAGGCACCTATCTCAGCGATCTGTCTATTTCGTTCATCCATAGTTGC
CTGACTCCCCGTCGTGTAGATAACTACGATACGGGAGGGCTTACCATCTGGCCCCAGTGCTGCAATGATA
CCGCGAGACCCACGCTCACCGGCTCCAGATTTATCAGCAATAAACCAGCCAGCCGGAAGGGCCGAGCGCA
GAAGTGGTCCTGCAACTTTATCCGCCTCCATCCAGTCTATTAATTGTTGCCGGGAAGCTAGAGTAAGTAG
TTCGCCAGTTAATAGTTTGCGCAACGTTGTTGCCATTGCTACAGGCATCGTGGTGTCACGCTCGTCGTTT
GGTATGGCTTCATTCAGCTCCGGTTCCCAACGATCAAGGCGAGTTACATGATCCCCCATGTTGTGCAAAA
AAGCGGTTAGCTCCTTCGGTCCTCCGATCGTTGTCAGAAGTAAGTTGGCCGCAGTGTTATCACTCATGGT
TATGGCAGCACTGCATAATTCTCTTACTGTCATGCCATCCGTAAGATGCTTTTCTGTGACTGGTGAGTAC
TCAACCAAGTCATTCTGAGAATAGTGTATGCGGCGACCGAGTTGCTCTTGCCCGGCGTCAATACGGGATA
ATACCGCGCCACATAGCAGAACTTTAAAAGTGCTCATCATTGGAAAACGTTCTTCGGGGCGAAAACTCTC
AAGGATCTTACCGCTGTTGAGATCCAGTTCGATGTAACCCACTCGTGCACCCAACTGATCTTCAGCATCT
TTTACTTTCACCAGCGTTTCTGGGTGAGCAAAAACAGGAAGGCAAAATGCCGCAAAAAAGGGAATAAGGG
CGACACGGAAATGTTGAATACTCATACTCTTCCTTTTTCAATATTATTGAAGCATTTATCAGGGTTATTG
TCTCATGAGCGGATACATATTTGAATGTATTTAGAAAAATAAACAAATAGGGGTTCCGCGCACATTTCCC
CGAAAAGTGCCACCTGACGTC
Features (pLannotate 1.2.2; 21 found; start..end, strand, type, name):
     28..80      -  misc_feature   bom (fragment): basis of mobility region from pBR322
    235..614     +  enhancer       CMV enhancer: human cytomegalovirus immediate early enhancer
    615..818     +  promoter       CMV promoter: human cytomegalovirus (CMV) immediate early promoter
    814..847     +  LTR            5' LTR (truncated) (fragment): truncated 5' long terminal repeat (LTR) from HIV-1
    863..881     +  promoter       T7 promoter: promoter for bacteriophage T7 RNA polymerase
    949..1665    +  CDS            EGFP: EGFP is a basic (constitutively fluorescent) green fluorescent protein published in 1996, derived from Aequorea victoria. It is reported to be a rapidly-maturing weak dimer with moderate acid sensitivity.
   1672..2619    +  CDS            TNRC6A (fragment): TNR6A_HUMAN - Also known as CAGH26, KIAA1460, TNRC6. Experimental evidence at protein level: Swiss-Prot protein existence level 1. Plays a role in RNA-mediated gene silencing by both micro- RNAs (miRNAs) and short interfering RNAs (siRNAs). Required for miRNA- dependent repression of translation and for siRNA-dependent endonucleolytic cleavage of complementary mRNAs by argonaute family proteins. As a scaffolding protein, associates with argonaute proteins bound to partially complementary mRNAs, and can simultaneously recruit CCR4-NOT and PAN deadenylase complexes. From Homo sapiens (Human).
   2660..2884    +  polyA_signal   bGH poly(A) signal: bovine growth hormone polyadenylation signal
   2888..2909    +  promoter       SV40 promoter (fragment): SV40 enhancer and early promoter
   2930..3358    +  rep_origin     f1 ori (sequence partly withheld): f1 bacteriophage origin of replication; arrow indicates direction of (+) strand synthesis
   3372..3701    +  promoter       SV40 promoter: SV40 enhancer and early promoter
   3768..4559    +  CDS            neo: KKA2_KLEPN - Also known as kan, nptII. Experimental evidence at protein level: Swiss-Prot protein existence level 1. Resistance to kanamycin, neomycin, paromomycin, ribostamycin, butirosin and gentamicin B. From Klebsiella pneumoniae.
   4583..4741    +  CDS            ble (fragment): BLE_KLEPN - Experimental evidence at protein level: Swiss-Prot protein existence level 1. Binding protein with a strong affinity to the bleomycin family of antibiotics. Binds to CL990; an antimitotic-antibiotic compound. From Klebsiella pneumoniae.
   4736..4857    +  polyA_signal   SV40 poly(A) signal: SV40 polyadenylation signal
   4930..4946    -  protein_bind   lac operator: The lac repressor binds to the lac operator to inhibit transcription in E. coli. This inhibition can be relieved by adding lactose or isopropyl-β-D-thiogalactopyranoside (IPTG). lac repressor encoded by lacI
   4954..4984    -  promoter       lac promoter: promoter for the E. coli lac operon
   4999..5020    -  protein_bind   CAP binding site: CAP binding activates transcription in the presence of cAMP. E. coli catabolite activator protein
   5033..5125    -  CDS            lacI (fragment): lac repressor; lacI; The lac repressor binds to the lac operator to inhibit transcription in E. coli. This inhibition can be relieved by adding lactose or isopropyl-β-D-thiogalactopyranoside (IPTG).
   5308..5893    -  rep_origin     ori: high-copy-number ColE1/pMB1/pBR322/pUC origin of replication
   6064..6924    -  CDS            AmpR: β-lactamase; bla; confers resistance to ampicillin, carbenicillin, and related antibiotics
   6925..7029    -  promoter       AmpR promoter: bla
