[The description below was written by a language model from this plasmid's Addgene catalogue record and pLannotate feature annotations shown in this document.]
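Description:
pmyc-GFP-TNRC6A-(457-772) is a 7,060 bp mammalian expression plasmid built on the pcDNA3.1 backbone. It expresses a fragment of human TNRC6A (also known as GW182) covering amino acids 457–772, fused at its N terminus to a Myc epitope and EGFP. In bacteria it replicates from a high-copy ColE1/pUC-type origin and is selected with ampicillin through the β-lactamase gene. An f1 origin is also present and allows single-stranded DNA production. For stable selection in mammalian cells, an SV40 early promoter drives the neomycin phosphotransferase gene, followed by an SV40 polyadenylation signal, which gives G418 resistance.

The fusion is transcribed from the CMV immediate-early enhancer and promoter and terminated by the bovine growth hormone polyadenylation signal. A T7 promoter lies between the CMV promoter and the coding region, as is usual for this backbone. The feature table places EGFP directly upstream of the TNRC6A fragment. The Myc tag listed in the catalogue is not annotated separately; the short unannotated stretch just before EGFP would be consistent with its position, but the table does not confirm this. The insert was cloned between NheI and XbaI sites, both of which were retained. Several short fragment annotations (HIV-1 LTR, ble, lacI, bom) appear to be partial similarity hits within backbone sequence rather than functional elements.

TNRC6A is an Argonaute-associated scaffold protein in miRNA- and siRNA-mediated silencing. The associated publication describes it as an Argonaute-navigator protein for silencing in the nucleus. A fluorescent, epitope-tagged truncation such as this one is suited to domain-mapping experiments, for example tracking subcellular localization or testing protein interactions of the region. The record does not state the specific function assigned to residues 457–772.
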