Addgene plasmid #42007: pmyc-GFP-TNRC6A-(457-772)
Depositing lab: Kumiko Ui-Tei. Depositing organization: The University of Tokyo. Publication: Human TNRC6A is an Argonaute-navigator protein for microRNA-mediated gene silencing in the nucleus. Nishi K, Nishi A, Nagasawa T, Ui-Tei K. RNA. 2013 Jan;19(1):17-35. doi: 10.1261/rna.034769.112. Epub 2012 Nov 13. PubMed 23150874.
Backbone
  Vector backbone: pcDNA3.1
  Backbone size w/o insert (bp): 5338
  Total vector size (bp): 7060
  Vector type: Mammalian Expression
  Selectable markers: Neomycin (select with G418)
Growth in bacteria
  Bacterial resistance: Ampicillin, 100 μg/mL
  Growth temperature: 37°C
  Growth strain: DH5alpha
  Copy number: High Copy
Gene/Insert
  Gene/Insert name: TNRC6A (alt name: GW182)
  Species: H. sapiens (human)
  Mutation: contain aa457-772
  GenBank ID: AAK62026.1
  Entrez Gene: TNRC6A (a.k.a. CAGH26, FAME6, GW1, GW182, TNRC6)
  Promoter: CMV
  Tag / fusion protein: Myc (N terminal on insert); EGFP (N terminal on insert)
  Cloning method: Restriction Enzyme; 5′ cloning site NheI (not destroyed); 3′ cloning site XbaI (not destroyed)
  Sequencing primers: 5′ CGCAAATGGGCGGTAGGCGTG
Terms and licenses: Academic/Nonprofit Terms; Industry Terms: Not Available to Industry
How to cite: pmyc-GFP-TNRC6A-(457-772) was a gift from Kumiko Ui-Tei (Addgene plasmid # 42007 ; http://n2t.net/addgene:42007 ; RRID:Addgene_42007)
