>Addgene plasmid #42007 | pmyc-GFP-TNRC6A-(457-772) | addgene partial sequence | sequence record 59616 | EGFP-C 5'-CATGGTCCTGCTGGAGTTCGTG-3'
GACGAGCTGTACAAGTCCGGCGGCAAGCTTAGAACTGACTTAGATCCACGTGTCCTGTCCAACTCTGGTT
GGGGACAGACTCCTATTAAGCAGAATACTGCCTGGGATACAGAAACATCACCTAGAGGGGAACGAAAGAC
TGACAATGGGACAGAGGCCTGGGGAAGCTCTGCAACACAGACTTTTAACTCAGGGGCATGTATAGATAAG
ACTAGCCCTAATGGTAATGATACCTCATCTGTATCAGGGTGGGGCGATCCCAAACCTGCTCTGAGGTGGG
GAGATTCCAAAGGCTCAAACTGCCAGGGGGGGTGGGAAGATGATTCTGCTGCTACAGGAATGGTCAAGAG
CAATCAGTGGGGGAATTGCAAAGAGGAGAAGGCTGCATGGAATGACTCGCAAAAGAATAAACAGGGATGG
GGTGATGGACAAAAATCAAGCCAAGGGTGGTCTGTTTCTGCCAGTGATAACTGGGGAGAAACTTCAAGGA
ATAACCATTGGGGTGAGGCCAATAAGAAATCCAGCTCAGGAGGTAGTGACAGTGACAGGTCCGTTTCCGG
TTGGAACGAACTTGGTAAAACTAGTTCTTTCACTTGGGGAAACAACATAAATCCAAATAATTCATCAGGA
TGGGATGAATCTTCTAAACCTACTCCTTCCCAGGGATGGGGAGACCCTCCAAAGTCTAATCAGTCTCTAG
GTTGGGGAGATTCGTCAAAGCCAGTCAGCTCTCCAGACTGGAACAAGCAACAAGACATTGTTGGATCTTG
GGGAATCCCACCAGCTACAGGCAAACCTCCTGGTACAGGCTGGCTGGGGGGACCTATACCAGCCCCAGCA
AAAGAAGAAGAACCCACAGGCTGGGAGGAACCATCCCCAGAATCTATACGTCGCAAAATGGAGATTGATG
ATGGAACTTCA
