>Addgene plasmid #42007 | pmyc-GFP-TNRC6A-(457-772) | addgene partial sequence | sequence record 59979 | CMV-F 5'-CGCAAATGGGCGGTAGGCGTG-3'
AGCAGAGCTCTCTGGCTAACTAGAGAACCCACTGCTTACTGGCTTATCGAAATTAATACGACTCACTATA
GGGAGACCCAAGCTGGCTAGCCCACCATGGAACAAAAACTCATCTCAGAAGAGGATCTGTCCGGCGGCAT
GGTGAGCAAGGGCGAGGAGCTGTTCACCGGGGTGGTGCCCATCCTGGTCGAGCTGGACGGCGACGTAAAC
GGCCACAAGTTCAGCGTGTCCGGCGAGGGCGAGGGCGATGCCACCTACGGCAAGCTGACCCTGAAGTTCA
TCTGCACCACCGGCAAGCTGCCCGTGCCCTGGCCCACCCTCGTGACCACCCTGACCTACGGCGTGCAGTG
CTTCAGCCGCTACCCCGACCACATGAAGCAGCACGACTTCTTCAAGTCCGCCATGCCCGAAGGCTACGTC
CAGGAGCGCACCATCTTCTTCAAGGACGACGGCAACTACAAGACCCGCGCCGAGGTGAAGTTCGAGGGCG
ACACCCTGGTGAACCGCATCGAGCTGAAGGGCATCGACTTCAAGGAGGACGGCAACATCCTGGGGCACAA
GCTGGAGTACAACTACAACAGCCACAACGTCTATATCATGGCCGACAAGCAGAAGAACGGCATCAAGGTG
AACTTCAAGATCCGCCACAACATCGAGGACGGCAGCGTGCAGCTCGCCGACCACTACCAGCAGAACACCC
CCATCGGCGACGGCCCCGTGCTGCTGCCCGACAACCACTACCTGAGCACCCAGTCCGCCCTGAGCAAAGA
CCCCAACGAGAAGCGCGATCACATGGTCCTGCTGGAGTTCGTGACCGCCGCCGGGATCACTCTCGGCATG
GACGAGCTGTACAAGTCCGGCGGCAAGCTTAGAACTGACTTAGATCCACGTGTCCTGTCCAACTCTGGTT
GGGGACAGACTCCTATTAAGCAGAATACTG
