>Addgene plasmid #42007 | pmyc-GFP-TNRC6A-(457-772) | addgene partial sequence | sequence record 59981 | BGH-rev 5'-TAGAAGGCACAGTCGAGG-3'
CCTCTAGATCAGTTTTTGTTCCACATGTTCACATTTTTGTAGTTGTATTTGCTTGGATCTCCCCAAGCTG
AAGTTCCATCATCAATCTCCATTTTGCGACGTATAGATTCTGGGGATGGTTCCTCCCAGCCTGTGGGTTC
TTCTTCTTTTGCTGGGGCTGGTATAGGTCCCCCCAGCCAGCCTGTACCAGGAGGTTTGCCTGTAGCTGGT
GGGATTCCCCAAGATCCAACAATGTCTTGTTGCTTGTTCCAGTCTGGAGAGCTGACTGGCTTTGACGAAT
CTCCCCAACCTAGAGACTGATTAGACTTTGGAGGGTCTCCCCATCCCTGGGAAGGAGTAGGTTTAGAAGA
TTCATCCCATCCTGATGAATTATTTGGATTTATGTTGTTTCCCCAAGTGAAAGAACTAGTTTTACCAAGT
TCGTTCCAACCGGAAACGGACCTGTCACTGTCACTACCTCCTGAGCTGGATTTCTTATTGGCCTCACCCC
AATGGTTATTCCTTGAAGTTTCTCCCCAGTTATCACTGGCAGAAACAGACCACCCTTGGCTTGATTTTTG
TCCATCACCCCATCCCTGTTTATTCTTTTGCGAGTCATTCCATGCAGCCTTCTCCTCTTTGCAATTCCCC
CACTGATTGCTCTTGACCATTCCTGTAGCAGCAGAATCATCTTCCCACCCCCCCTGGCAGTTTGAGCCTT
TGGAATCTCCCCACCTCAGAGCAGGTTTGGGATCGCCCCACCCTGATACAGATGAGGTATCATTACCATT
AGGGCTAGTCTTATCTATACATGCCCCTGAGTTAAAAGTCTGTGTTGCAGAGCTTCCCCAGGCCTCTGTC
CCATTGTCAGTCTTTCGTTCCCCTCTAGGTGATGTTTCTGTATCCCAGGCAGTATTCTGCTTAATAGGAG
TCTGTCCCCAACCAGAGTTGGACAGGACACGTGGA
